Addgene plasmid #75491: PDGFRA gRNA (BRDN0001145116)
Purpose: 3rd generation lentiviral gRNA plasmid targeting human PDGFRA
Depositing lab: John Doench & David Root. Depositing organization: Broad Institute. Publication: Optimized sgRNA design to maximize activity and minimize off-target effects of CRISPR-Cas9. Doench JG, Fusi N, Sullender M, Hegde M, Vaimberg EW, Donovan KF, Smith I, Tothova Z, Wilen C, Orchard R, Virgin HW, Listgarten J, Root DE. Nat Biotechnol. 2016 Jan 18. doi: 10.1038/nbt.3437. PubMed 26780180.
Backbone
  Vector backbone: lentiGuide-Puro
  Backbone manufacturer: Zhang Lab (Addgene plasmid # 52963)
  Vector type: Mammalian Expression, Lentiviral, CRISPR
  Selectable markers: Puromycin
Growth in bacteria
  Bacterial resistance: Ampicillin, 100 μg/mL
  Growth temperature: 37°C
  Growth strain: DH5alpha
  Copy number: High Copy
Gene/Insert
  Gene/Insert name: PDGFRA (alt names: PDGFRA; NM_006206.4)
  gRNA/shRNA sequence: AAATAATCCGTCATTCCTAG
  Species: H. sapiens (human)
  Entrez Gene: PDGFRA (a.k.a. CD140A, PDGFR-2, PDGFR2)
  Promoter: hU6
  Cloning method: Unknown
  Sequencing primers: 5′ U6-F; 3′ pS2-R
Terms and licenses: Academic/Nonprofit Terms; Industry Terms: Not Available to Industry
Depositor comments: The gRNA was designed to target the following Genbank reference sequence(s): NM_006206.4. Note that this plasmid does NOT contain Cas9. It should be used in conjunction with lentiCas9-Blast (Addgene #52962) or otherwise with cell lines already expressing Cas9. Browse the full kinome gRNA library at http://www.addgene.org/pooled-library/broadgpp-human-kinome/ or visit http://www.broadinstitute.org/rnai/public/ for detailed protocols and information.
How to cite: PDGFRA gRNA (BRDN0001145116) was a gift from John Doench & David Root (Addgene plasmid # 75491 ; http://n2t.net/addgene:75491 ; RRID:Addgene_75491)
