[The description below was written by a language model from this plasmid's Addgene catalogue record and pLannotate feature annotations shown in this document.]
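Description:
PDGFRA gRNA (BRDN0001145116) is a third-generation lentiviral transfer plasmid built on the lentiGuide-Puro backbone. It expresses a single CRISPR guide RNA against human PDGFRA, the platelet-derived growth factor receptor alpha kinase, and the guide was designed against the NM_006206.4 reference transcript. In bacteria the 8.3 kb plasmid is maintained at high copy through a ColE1/pUC-type origin and selected with ampicillin via the β-lactamase gene. An f1 origin and remnants of a lac/T7/T3 cloning region are also annotated in the backbone.

The viral portion starts with an RSV promoter fused to a truncated HIV-1 5' LTR, which drives Tat-independent production of the genomic RNA. This is followed by the Ψ packaging signal with a partial gag sequence, the Rev response element for nuclear export, and a cPPT/CTS element. It ends in a self-inactivating ΔU3 3' LTR, so the integrated provirus lacks LTR promoter activity. Two expression units sit between the LTRs. A human U6 RNA polymerase III promoter transcribes the PDGFRA-specific spacer joined to the Streptococcus pyogenes Cas9 guide scaffold. An EF-1α promoter with its intron A drives puromycin N-acetyltransferase for selection of transduced mammalian cells, and a downstream WPRE enhances transcript expression.

The plasmid does not encode Cas9. It is meant for cells that already express Cas9 or for use alongside a separate Cas9 lentiviral vector, typically to knock out PDGFRA. The depositor's comments link it to a human kinome guide RNA library associated with work on optimising sgRNA activity and specificity.
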