Features (pLannotate 1.2.2; 29 found; start..end, strand, type, name):
     14..80      +  CDS            small t antigen (fragment): SV40 (simian virus 40) small t antigen
    106..317     +  promoter       EF-1α core promoter: core promoter for human elongation factor EF-1α
    318..1256    +  intron         EF-1α intron A: intron upstream of the start codon of human EF-1α
   1278..1877    +  CDS            PuroR (fragment): puromycin N-acetyltransferase; pac from Streptomyces; confers resistance to puromycin
   1893..2481    +  misc_feature   WPRE: woodchuck hepatitis virus posttranscriptional regulatory element
   2532..2551    +  misc_feature   cPPT/CTS (fragment): central polypurine tract and central termination sequence of HIV-1
   2553..2786    +  LTR            3' LTR (ΔU3): self-inactivating 3' long terminal repeat (LTR) from HIV-1
   2864..2985    +  polyA_signal   SV40 poly(A) signal: SV40 polyadenylation signal
   3025..3160    +  rep_origin     SV40 ori: SV40 origin of replication
   3181..3199    -  promoter       T7 promoter: promoter for bacteriophage T7 RNA polymerase
   3207..3362    +  CDS            lacZα (fragment): LacZα fragment of β-galactosidase; lacZ fragment
   3367..3795    +  rep_origin     f1 ori (sequence partly withheld): f1 bacteriophage origin of replication; arrow indicates direction of (+) strand synthesis
   3848..3952    +  promoter       AmpR promoter: bla
   3953..4813    +  CDS            AmpR: β-lactamase; bla; confers resistance to ampicillin, carbenicillin, and related antibiotics
   4984..5572    +  rep_origin     ori: high-copy-number ColE1/pMB1/pBR322/pUC origin of replication
   5755..5847    +  CDS            lacI (fragment): lac repressor; lacI; The lac repressor binds to the lac operator to inhibit transcription in E. coli. This inhibition can be relieved by adding lactose or isopropyl-β-D-thiogalactopyranoside (IPTG).
   5860..5881    +  protein_bind   CAP binding site: CAP binding activates transcription in the presence of cAMP. E. coli catabolite activator protein
   5896..5926    +  promoter       lac promoter: promoter for the E. coli lac operon
   5934..5950    +  protein_bind   lac operator: The lac repressor binds to the lac operator to inhibit transcription in E. coli. This inhibition can be relieved by adding lactose or isopropyl-β-D-thiogalactopyranoside (IPTG). lac repressor encoded by lacI
   5995..6013    +  promoter       T3 promoter: promoter for bacteriophage T3 RNA polymerase
   6041..6267    +  promoter       RSV promoter: Rous sarcoma virus enhancer/promoter
   6268..6448    +  LTR            5' LTR (truncated): truncated 5' long terminal repeat (LTR) from HIV-1
   6495..6620    +  misc_feature   HIV-1 Ψ: packaging signal of human immunodeficiency virus type 1
   6604..6967    +  CDS            HIV-1 gag (fragment): gag protein from human immunodeficiency virus 1; gag
   7113..7346    +  misc_feature   RRE: The Rev response element (RRE) of HIV-1 allows for Rev-dependent mRNA export from the nucleus to the cytoplasm.
   7723..7749    +  CDS            Rev (fragment): human immunodeficiency virus 1 (HIV-1) Rev protein; rev; enhances nuclear export of unspliced and incompletely spliced viral mRNAs
   7753..7993    +  promoter       U6 promoter: RNA polymerase III promoter for human U6 snRNA
   8023..8098    +  misc_RNA       gRNA scaffold: guide RNA scaffold for the Streptococcus pyogenes CRISPR/Cas9 system
   8154..8271    +  misc_feature   cPPT/CTS: central polypurine tract and central termination sequence of HIV-1
>Addgene plasmid #75491 | PDGFRA gRNA (BRDN0001145116) | addgene full sequence | sequence record 183986 | Addgene Assembled Sequence
CCCGGGTGCAAAGATGGATAAAGTTTTAAACAGAGAGGAATCTTTGCAGCTAATGGACCTTCTAGGTCTT
GAAAGGAGTGGGAATTGGCTCCGGTGCCCGTCAGTGGGCAGAGCGCACATCGCCCACAGTCCCCGAGAAG
TTGGGGGGAGGGGTCGGCAATTGATCCGGTGCCTAGAGAAGGTGGCGCGGGGTAAACTGGGAAAGTGATG
TCGTGTACTGGCTCCGCCTTTTTCCCGAGGGTGGGGGAGAACCGTATATAAGTGCAGTAGTCGCCGTGAA
CGTTCTTTTTCGCAACGGGTTTGCCGCCAGAACACAGGTAAGTGCCGTGTGTGGTTCCCGCGGGCCTGGC
CTCTTTACGGGTTATGGCCCTTGCGTGCCTTGAATTACTTCCACCTGGCTGCAGTACGTGATTCTTGATC
CCGAGCTTCGGGTTGGAAGTGGGTGGGAGAGTTCGAGGCCTTGCGCTTAAGGAGCCCCTTCGCCTCGTGC
TTGAGTTGAGGCCTGGCCTGGGCGCTGGGGCCGCCGCGTGCGAATCTGGTGGCACCTTCGCGCCTGTCTC
GCTGCTTTCGATAAGTCTCTAGCCATTTAAAATTTTTGATGACCTGCTGCGACGCTTTTTTTCTGGCAAG
ATAGTCTTGTAAATGCGGGCCAAGATCTGCACACTGGTATTTCGGTTTTTGGGGCCGCGGGCGGCGACGG
GGCCCGTGCGTCCCAGCGCACATGTTCGGCGAGGCGGGGCCTGCGAGCGCGGCCACCGAGAATCGGACGG
GGGTAGTCTCAAGCTGGCCGGCCTGCTCTGGTGCCTGGCCTCGCGCCGCCGTGTATCGCCCCGCCCTGGG
CGGCAAGGCTGGCCCGGTCGGCACCAGTTGCGTGAGCGGAAAGATGGCCGCTTCCCGGCCCTGCTGCAGG
GAGCTCAAAATGGAGGACGCGGCGCTCGGGAGAGCGGGCGGGTGAGTCACCCACACAAAGGAAAAGGGCC
TTTCCGTCCTCAGCCGTCGCTTCATGTGACTCCACGGAGTACCGGGCGCCGTCCAGGCACCTCGATTAGT
TCTCGAGCTTTTGGAGTACGTCGTCTTTAGGTTGGGGGGAGGGGTTTTATGCGATGGAGTTTCCCCACAC
TGAGTGGGTGGAGACTGAAGTTAGGCCAGCTTGGCACTTGATGTAATTCTCCTTGGAATTTGCCCTTTTT
GAGTTTGGATCTTGGTTCATTCTCAAGCCTCAGACAGTGGTTCAAAGTTTTTTTCTTCCATTTCAGGTGT
CGTGACGTACGGCCACCATGACCGAGTACAAGCCCACGGTGCGCCTCGCCACCCGCGACGACGTCCCCAG
GGCCGTACGCACCCTCGCCGCCGCGTTCGCCGACTACCCCGCCACGCGCCACACCGTCGATCCGGACCGC
CACATCGAGCGGGTCACCGAGCTGCAAGAACTCTTCCTCACGCGCGTCGGGCTCGACATCGGCAAGGTGT
GGGTCGCGGACGACGGCGCCGCCGTGGCGGTCTGGACCACGCCGGAGAGCGTCGAAGCGGGGGCGGTGTT
CGCCGAGATCGGCCCGCGCATGGCCGAGTTGAGCGGTTCCCGGCTGGCCGCGCAGCAACAGATGGAAGGC
CTCCTGGCGCCGCACCGGCCCAAGGAGCCCGCGTGGTTCCTGGCCACCGTCGGAGTCTCGCCCGACCACC
AGGGCAAGGGTCTGGGCAGCGCCGTCGTGCTCCCCGGAGTGGAGGCGGCCGAGCGCGCCGGGGTGCCCGC
CTTCCTGGAGACCTCCGCGCCCCGCAACCTCCCCTTCTACGAGCGGCTCGGCTTCACCGTCACCGCCGAC
GTCGAGGTGCCCGAAGGACCGCGCACCTGGTGCATGACCCGCAAGCCCGGTGCCTGAACGCGTTAAGTCG
ACAATCAACCTCTGGATTACAAAATTTGTGAAAGATTGACTGGTATTCTTAACTATGTTGCTCCTTTTAC
GCTATGTGGATACGCTGCTTTAATGCCTTTGTATCATGCTATTGCTTCCCGTATGGCTTTCATTTTCTCC
TCCTTGTATAAATCCTGGTTGCTGTCTCTTTATGAGGAGTTGTGGCCCGTTGTCAGGCAACGTGGCGTGG
TGTGCACTGTGTTTGCTGACGCAACCCCCACTGGTTGGGGCATTGCCACCACCTGTCAGCTCCTTTCCGG
GACTTTCGCTTTCCCCCTCCCTATTGCCACGGCGGAACTCATCGCCGCCTGCCTTGCCCGCTGCTGGACA
GGGGCTCGGCTGTTGGGCACTGACAATTCCGTGGTGTTGTCGGGGAAATCATCGTCCTTTCCTTGGCTGC
TCGCCTGTGTTGCCACCTGGATTCTGCGCGGGACGTCCTTCTGCTACGTCCCTTCGGCCCTCAATCCAGC
GGACCTTCCTTCCCGCGGCCTGCTGCCGGCTCTGCGGCCTCTTCCGCGTCTTCGCCTTCGCCCTCAGACG
AGTCGGATCTCCCTTTGGGCCGCCTCCCCGCGTCGACTTTAAGACCAATGACTTACAAGGCAGCTGTAGA
TCTTAGCCACTTTTTAAAAGAAAAGGGGGGACTGGAAGGGCTAATTCACTCCCAACGAAGACAAGATCTG
CTTTTTGCTTGTACTGGGTCTCTCTGGTTAGACCAGATCTGAGCCTGGGAGCTCTCTGGCTAACTAGGGA
ACCCACTGCTTAAGCCTCAATAAAGCTTGCCTTGAGTGCTTCAAGTAGTGTGTGCCCGTCTGTTGTGTGA
CTCTGGTAACTAGAGATCCCTCAGACCCTTTTAGTCAGTGTGGAAAATCTCTAGCAGTACGTATAGTAGT
TCATGTCATCTTATTATTCAGTATTTATAACTTGCAAAGAAATGAATATCAGAGAGTGAGAGGAACTTGT
TTATTGCAGCTTATAATGGTTACAAATAAAGCAATAGCATCACAAATTTCACAAATAAAGCATTTTTTTC
ACTGCATTCTAGTTGTGGTTTGTCCAAACTCATCAATGTATCTTATCATGTCTGGCTCTAGCTATCCCGC
CCCTAACTCCGCCCATCCCGCCCCTAACTCCGCCCAGTTCCGCCCATTCTCCGCCCCATGGCTGACTAAT
TTTTTTTATTTATGCAGAGGCCGAGGCCGCCTCGGCCTCTGAGCTATTCCAGAAGTAGTGAGGAGGCTTT
TTTGGAGGCCTAGGGACGTACCCAATTCGCCCTATAGTGAGTCGTATTACGCGCGCTCACTGGCCGTCGT
TTTACAACGTCGTGACTGGGAAAACCCTGGCGTTACCCAACTTAATCGCCTTGCAGCACATCCCCCTTTC
GCCAGCTGGCGTAATAGCGAAGAGGCCCGCACCGATCGCCCTTCCCAACAGTTGCGCAGCCTGAATGGCG
AATGGG
[124 nt withheld, positions 3367-3490]
C
[91 nt withheld, positions 3492-3582]
A
[49 nt withheld, positions 3584-3632]
CCTTTGACGTTGGAGTCCACGTTCTTT
[37 nt withheld, positions 3660-3696]
ACCCTATCTCGGTCTATTCTTTTGATTTATAAGGGATTTTGCCGATTTCGGCCTATTGGTTAAAAAATGA
GCTGATTTAACAAAAATTTAACGCGAATTTTAACAAAATATTAACGCTTACAATTTAGGTGGCACTTTTC
GGGGAAATGTGCGCGGAACCCCTATTTGTTTATTTTTCTAAATACATTCAAATATGTATCCGCTCATGAG
ACAATAACCCTGATAAATGCTTCAATAATATTGAAAAAGGAAGAGTATGAGTATTCAACATTTCCGTGTC
GCCCTTATTCCCTTTTTTGCGGCATTTTGCCTTCCTGTTTTTGCTCACCCAGAAACGCTGGTGAAAGTAA
AAGATGCTGAAGATCAGTTGGGTGCACGAGTGGGTTACATCGAACTGGATCTCAACAGCGGTAAGATCCT
TGAGAGTTTTCGCCCCGAAGAACGTTTTCCAATGATGAGCACTTTTAAAGTTCTGCTATGTGGCGCGGTA
TTATCCCGTATTGACGCCGGGCAAGAGCAACTCGGTCGCCGCATACACTATTCTCAGAATGACTTGGTTG
AGTACTCACCAGTCACAGAAAAGCATCTTACGGATGGCATGACAGTAAGAGAATTATGCAGTGCTGCCAT
AACCATGAGTGATAACACTGCGGCCAACTTACTTCTGACAACGATCGGAGGACCGAAGGAGCTAACCGCT
TTTTTGCACAACATGGGGGATCATGTAACTCGCCTTGATCGTTGGGAACCGGAGCTGAATGAAGCCATAC
CAAACGACGAGCGTGACACCACGATGCCTGTAGCAATGGCAACAACGTTGCGCAAACTATTAACTGGCGA
ACTACTTACTCTAGCTTCCCGGCAACAATTAATAGACTGGATGGAGGCGGATAAAGTTGCAGGACCACTT
CTGCGCTCGGCCCTTCCGGCTGGCTGGTTTATTGCTGATAAATCTGGAGCCGGTGAGCGTGGGTCTCGCG
GTATCATTGCAGCACTGGGGCCAGATGGTAAGCCCTCCCGTATCGTAGTTATCTACACGACGGGGAGTCA
GGCAACTATGGATGAACGAAATAGACAGATCGCTGAGATAGGTGCCTCACTGATTAAGCATTGGTAACTG
TCAGACCAAGTTTACTCATATATACTTTAGATTGATTTAAAACTTCATTTTTAATTTAAAAGGATCTAGG
TGAAGATCCTTTTTGATAATCTCATGACCAAAATCCCTTAACGTGAGTTTTCGTTCCACTGAGCGTCAGA
CCCCGTAGAAAAGATCAAAGGATCTTCTTGAGATCCTTTTTTTCTGCGCGTAATCTGCTGCTTGCAAACA
AAAAAACCACCGCTACCAGCGGTGGTTTGTTTGCCGGATCAAGAGCTACCAACTCTTTTTCCGAAGGTAA
CTGGCTTCAGCAGAGCGCAGATACCAAATACTGTTCTTCTAGTGTAGCCGTAGTTAGGCCACCACTTCAA
GAACTCTGTAGCACCGCCTACATACCTCGCTCTGCTAATCCTGTTACCAGTGGCTGCTGCCAGTGGCGAT
AAGTCGTGTCTTACCGGGTTGGACTCAAGACGATAGTTACCGGATAAGGCGCAGCGGTCGGGCTGAACGG
GGGGTTCGTGCACACAGCCCAGCTTGGAGCGAACGACCTACACCGAACTGAGATACCTACAGCGTGAGCT
ATGAGAAAGCGCCACGCTTCCCGAAGGGAGAAAGGCGGACAGGTATCCGGTAAGCGGCAGGGTCGGAACA
GGAGAGCGCACGAGGGAGCTTCCAGGGGGAAACGCCTGGTATCTTTATAGTCCTGTCGGGTTTCGCCACC
TCTGACTTGAGCGTCGATTTTTGTGATGCTCGTCAGGGGGGCGGAGCCTATGGAAAAACGCCAGCAACGC
GGCCTTTTTACGGTTCCTGGCCTTTTGCTGGCCTTTTGCTCACATGTTCTTTCCTGCGTTATCCCCTGAT
TCTGTGGATAACCGTATTACCGCCTTTGAGTGAGCTGATACCGCTCGCCGCAGCCGAACGACCGAGCGCA
GCGAGTCAGTGAGCGAGGAAGCGGAAGAGCGCCCAATACGCAAACCGCCTCTCCCCGCGCGTTGGCCGAT
TCATTAATGCAGCTGGCACGACAGGTTTCCCGACTGGAAAGCGGGCAGTGAGCGCAACGCAATTAATGTG
AGTTAGCTCACTCATTAGGCACCCCAGGCTTTACACTTTATGCTTCCGGCTCGTATGTTGTGTGGAATTG
TGAGCGGATAACAATTTCACACAGGAAACAGCTATGACCATGATTACGCCAAGCGCGCAATTAACCCTCA
CTAAAGGGAACAAAAGCTGGAGCTGCAAGCTTAATGTAGTCTTATGCAATACTCTTGTAGTCTTGCAACA
TGGTAACGATGAGTTAGCAACATGCCTTACAAGGAGAGAAAAAGCACCGTGCATGCCGATTGGTGGAAGT
AAGGTGGTACGATCGTGCCTTATTAGGAAGGCAACAGACGGGTCTGACATGGATTGGACGAACCACTGAA
TTGCCGCATTGCAGAGATATTGTATTTAAGTGCCTAGCTCGATACATAAACGGGTCTCTCTGGTTAGACC
AGATCTGAGCCTGGGAGCTCTCTGGCTAACTAGGGAACCCACTGCTTAAGCCTCAATAAAGCTTGCCTTG
AGTGCTTCAAGTAGTGTGTGCCCGTCTGTTGTGTGACTCTGGTAACTAGAGATCCCTCAGACCCTTTTAG
TCAGTGTGGAAAATCTCTAGCAGTGGCGCCCGAACAGGGACTTGAAAGCGAAAGGGAAACCAGAGGAGCT
CTCTCGACGCAGGACTCGGCTTGCTGAAGCGCGCACGGCAAGAGGCGAGGGGCGGCGACTGGTGAGTACG
CCAAAAATTTTGACTAGCGGAGGCTAGAAGGAGAGAGATGGGTGCGAGAGCGTCAGTATTAAGCGGGGGA
GAATTAGATCGCGATGGGAAAAAATTCGGTTAAGGCCAGGGGGAAAGAAAAAATATAAATTAAAACATAT
AGTATGGGCAAGCAGGGAGCTAGAACGATTCGCAGTTAATCCTGGCCTGTTAGAAACATCAGAAGGCTGT
AGACAAATACTGGGACAGCTACAACCATCCCTTCAGACAGGATCAGAAGAACTTAGATCATTATATAATA
CAGTAGCAACCCTCTATTGTGTGCATCAAAGGATAGAGATAAAAGACACCAAGGAAGCTTTAGACAAGAT
AGAGGAAGAGCAAAACAAAAGTAAGACCACCGCACAGCAAGCGGCCGCTGATCTTCAGACCTGGAGGAGG
AGATATGAGGGACAATTGGAGAAGTGAATTATATAAATATAAAGTAGTAAAAATTGAACCATTAGGAGTA
GCACCCACCAAGGCAAAGAGAAGAGTGGTGCAGAGAGAAAAAAGAGCAGTGGGAATAGGAGCTTTGTTCC
TTGGGTTCTTGGGAGCAGCAGGAAGCACTATGGGCGCAGCGTCAATGACGCTGACGGTACAGGCCAGACA
ATTATTGTCTGGTATAGTGCAGCAGCAGAACAATTTGCTGAGGGCTATTGAGGCGCAACAGCATCTGTTG
CAACTCACAGTCTGGGGCATCAAGCAGCTCCAGGCAAGAATCCTGGCTGTGGAAAGATACCTAAAGGATC
AACAGCTCCTGGGGATTTGGGGTTGCTCTGGAAAACTCATTTGCACCACTGCTGTGCCTTGGAATGCTAG
TTGGAGTAATAAATCTCTGGAACAGATTTGGAATCACACGACCTGGATGGAGTGGGACAGAGAAATTAAC
AATTACACAAGCTTAATACACTCCTTAATTGAAGAATCGCAAAACCAGCAAGAAAAGAATGAACAAGAAT
TATTGGAATTAGATAAATGGGCAAGTTTGTGGAATTGGTTTAACATAACAAATTGGCTGTGGTATATAAA
ATTATTCATAATGATAGTAGGAGGCTTGGTAGGTTTAAGAATAGTTTTTGCTGTACTTTCTATAGTGAAT
AGAGTTAGGCAGGGATATTCACCATTATCGTTTCAGACCCACCTCCCAACCCCGAGGGGACCCAGAGAGG
GCCTATTTCCCATGATTCCTTCATATTTGCATATACGATACAAGGCTGTTAGAGAGATAATTAGAATTAA
TTTGACTGTAAACACAAAGATATTAGTACAAAATACGTGACGTAGAAAGTAATAATTTCTTGGGTAGTTT
GCAGTTTTAAAATTATGTTTTAAAATGGACTATCATATGCTTACCGTAACTTGAAAGTATTTCGATTTCT
TGGCTTTATATATCTTGTGGAAAGGACGAAACACCGAAATAATCCGTCATTCCTAGGTTTTAGAGCTAGA
AATAGCAAGTTAAAATAAGGCTAGTCCGTTATCAACTTGAAAAAGTGGCACCGAGTCGGTGCTTTTTTAA
GCTTGGCGTAACTAGATCTTGAGACAAATGGCAGTATTCATCCACAATTTTAAAAGAAAAGGGGGGATTG
GGGGGTACAGTGCAGGGGAAAGAATAGTAGACATAATAGCAACAGACATACAAACTAAAGAATTACAAAA
ACAAATTACAAAAATTCAAAATTTTCGGGTTTATTACAGGGACAGCAGAGATCCACTTTGGCGCCGGCTC
GAGGGGG
