>Addgene plasmid #75491 | PDGFRA gRNA (BRDN0001145116) | depositor partial sequence | sequence record 142951 | Target Sequence
AAATAATCCGTCATTCCTAG
