>Addgene plasmid #75491 | PDGFRA gRNA (BRDN0001145116) | addgene partial sequence | sequence record 183985 | hU6-F
GAAAGTAATAATTTCTTGGGTAGTTTGCAGTTTTAAAATTATGTTTTAAAATGGACTATCATATGCTTAC
CGTAACTTGAAAGTATTTCGATTTCTTGGCTTTATATATCTTGTGGAAAGGACGAAACACCGAAATAATC
CGTCATTCCTAGGTTTTAGAGCTAGAAATAGCAAGTTAAAATAAGGCTAGTCCGTTATCAACTTGAAAAA
GTGGCACCGAGTCGGTGCTTTTTTAAGCTTGGCGTAACTAGATCTTGAGACAAATGGCAGTATTCATCCA
CAATTTTAAAAGAAAAGGGGGGATTGGGGGGTACAGTGCAGGGGAAAGAATAGTAGACATAATAGCAACA
GACATACAAACTAAAGAATTACAAAAACAAATTACAAAAATTCAAAATTTTCGGGTTTATTACAGGGACA
GCAGAGATCCACTTTGGCGCCGGCTCGAGGGGGCCCGGGTGCAAAGATGGATAAAGTTTTAAACAGAGAG
GAATCTTTGCAGCTAATGGACCTTCTAGGTCTTGAAAGGAGTGGGAATTGGCTCCGGTGCCCGTCAGTGG
GCAGAGCGCA
